>Addgene plasmid #148127 | pcDNA3.1-MS2-HA-HshnRNPM_243-615_Z | depositor full sequence | sequence record 290574 | Full Sequence
GACGGATCGGGAGATCTCCCGATCCCCTATGGTGCACTCTCAGTACAATCTGCTCTGATGCCGCATAGTT
AAGCCAGTATCTGCTCCCTGCTTGTGTGTTGGAGGTCGCTGAGTAGTGCGCGAGCAAAATTTAAGCTACA
ACAAGGCAAGGCTTGACCGACAATTGCATGAAGAATCTGCTTAGGGTTAGGCGTTTTGCGCTGCTTCGCG
ATGTACGGGCCAGATATACGCGTTGACATTGATTATTGACTAGTTATTAATAGTAATCAATTACGGGGTC
ATTAGTTCATAGCCCATATATGGAGTTCCGCGTTACATAACTTACGGTAAATGGCCCGCCTGGCTGACCG
CCCAACGACCCCCGCCCATTGACGTCAATAATGACGTATGTTCCCATAGTAACGCCAATAGGGACTTTCC
ATTGACGTCAATGGGTGGAGTATTTACGGTAAACTGCCCACTTGGCAGTACATCAAGTGTATCATATGCC
AAGTACGCCCCCTATTGACGTCAATGACGGTAAATGGCCCGCCTGGCATTATGCCCAGTACATGACCTTA
TGGGACTTTCCTACTTGGCAGTACATCTACGTATTAGTCATCGCTATTACCATGGTGATGCGGTTTTGGC
AGTACATCAATGGGCGTGGATAGCGGTTTGACTCACGGGGATTTCCAAGTCTCCACCCCATTGACGTCAA
TGGGAGTTTGTTTTGGCACCAAAATCAACGGGACTTTCCAAAATGTCGTAACAACTCCGCCCCATTGACG
CAAATGGGCGGTAGGCGTGTACGGTGGGAGGTCTATATAAGCAGAGCTCTCTGGCTAACTAGAGAACCCA
CTGCTTACTGGCTTATCGAAATTAATACGACTCACTATAGGGAGACCCAAGCTTGCCACCATGGCTTCTA
ACTTTACTCAGTTCGTTCTCGTCGACAATGGCGGAACTGGCGACGTGACTGTCGCCCCAAGCAACTTCGC
TAACGGGGTCGCTGAATGGATCAGCTCTAACTCGCGATCACAGGCTTACAAAGTAACCTGTAGCGTTCGT
CAGAGCTCTGCGCAGAATCGCAAATACACCATCAAAGTCGAGGTGCCTAAAGTGGCAACCCAGACTGTTG
GTGGTGAAGAGCTTCCTGTAGCCGGATGGAGATCTTACTTAAATATGGAACTAACCATTCCAATTTTCGC
CACGAATTCCGACTGCGAGCTTATTGTTAAGGCAATGCAAGGTCTCCTAAAAGATGGAAACCCGATTCCC
TCGGCCATCGCGGCCAACTCCGGCATCTACGGAGGTGGAGGTGGATCTGGTGGATCTCCTCCACATATGG
CTTACCCATACGATGTTCCAGATTACGCTCCTCCAAAGCTTGGATCCGCCTTACCAAAAGGAGATTTCTT
CCCTCCTGAGCGTCCACAACAACTTCCCCATGGCCTTGGTGGTATTGGCATGGGGTTAGGACCAGGAGGG
CAACCCATTGATGCCAATCACCTGAATAAAGGCATCGGAATGGGAAACATAGGTCCCGCAGGAATGGGAA
TGGAAGGCATAGGATTTGGAATAAATAAAATGGGAGGAATGGAGGGGCCCTTTGGTGGTGGTATGGAAAA
CATGGGTCGATTTGGATCTGGGATGAACATGGGCAGGATAAATGAAATCCTAAGTAATGCACTGAAGAGA
GGAGAGATCATTGCAAAGCAGGGAGGAGGTGGAGGTGGAGGAAGCGTCCCTGGGATCGAGAGGATGGGTC
CTGGCATTGACCGCCTCGGGGGTGCCGGCATGGAGCGCATGGGCGCGGGCCTGGGCCACGGCATGGATCG
CGTGGGCTCCGAGATCGAGCGCATGGGCCTGGTCATGGACCGCATGGGCTCCGTGGAGCGCATGGGCTCC
GGCATTGAGCGCATGGGCCCGCTGGGCCTCGACCACATGGCCTCCAGCATTGAGCGCATGGGCCAGACCA
TGGAGCGCATTGGCTCTGGCGTGGAGCGCATGGGTGCCGGCATGGGCTTCGGCCTTGAGCGCATGGCCGC
TCCCATCGACCGTGTGGGCCAGACCATTGAGCGCATGGGCTCTGGCGTGGAGCGCATGGGCCCTGCCATC
GAGCGCATGGGCCTGAGCATGGAGCGCATGGTGCCCGCAGGTATGGGAGCTGGCCTGGAGCGCATGGGCC
CCGTGATGGATCGCATGGCCACCGGCCTGGAGCGCATGGGCGCCAACAATCTGGAGCGGATGGGCCTGGA
GCGCATGGGCGCCAACAGCCTCGAGCGCATGGGCCTGGAGCGCATGGGTGCCAACAGCCTCGAGCGCATG
GGCCCCGCCATGGGCCCGGCCCTGGGCGCTGGCATTGAGCGCATGGGCCTGGCCATGGGTGGCGGTGGCG
GTGCCAGCTTTGACCGTGCCATCGAGATGGAGCGTGGCAACTTCGGAGGAAGCTTCGCAGGTTCCTTTGG
TGGAGCTGGAGGCCATGCTCCTGGGGTGGCCAGGAAGGCCTGCCAGTAATCTAGAGCGGCCGCCTAGAGG
GCCCTATTCTATAGTGTCACCTAAATGCTAGAGCTCGCTGATCAGCCTCGACTGTGCCTTCTAGTTGCCA
GCCATCTGTTGTTTGCCCCTCCCCCGTGCCTTCCTTGACCCTGGAAGGTGCCACTCCCACTGTCCTTTCC
TAATAAAATGAGGAAATTGCATCGCATTGTCTGAGTAGGTGTCATTCTATTCTGGGGGGTGGGGTGGGGC
AGGACAGCAAGGGGGAGGATTGGGAAGACAATAGCAGGCATGCTGGGGATGCGGTGGGCTCTATGGCTTC
TGAGGCGGAAAGAACCAGCTGGGGCTCTAGGGGGTATCCCC
[124 nt withheld, positions 2842-2965]
C
[91 nt withheld, positions 2967-3057]
A
[49 nt withheld, positions 3059-3107]
CCTTTGACGTTGGAGTCCACGTTCTTT
[37 nt withheld, positions 3135-3171]
ACCCTATCTCGGTCTATTCTTTTGATTTATAAGGGATTTTGCCGATTTCGGCCTATTGGTTAAAAAATGA
GCTGATTTAACAAAAATTTAACGCGAATTAATTCTGTGGAATGTGTGTCAGTTAGGGTGTGGAAAGTCCC
CAGGCTCCCCAGCAGGCAGAAGTATGCAAAGCATGCATCTCAATTAGTCAGCAACCAGGTGTGGAAAGTC
CCCAGGCTCCCCAGCAGGCAGAAGTATGCAAAGCATGCATCTCAATTAGTCAGCAACCATAGTCCCGCCC
CTAACTCCGCCCATCCCGCCCCTAACTCCGCCCAGTTCCGCCCATTCTCCGCCCCATGGCTGACTAATTT
TTTTTATTTATGCAGAGGCCGAGGCCGCCTCTGCCTCTGAGCTATTCCAGAAGTAGTGAGGAGGCTTTTT
TGGAGGCCTAGGCTTTTGCAAAAAGCTCCCGGGAGCTTGTATATCCATTTTCGGATCTGATCAAGAGACA
GGATGAGGATCGTTTCGCATGATTGAACAAGATGGATTGCACGCAGGTTCTCCGGCCGCTTGGGTGGAGA
GGCTATTCGGCTATGACTGGGCACAACAGACAATCGGCTGCTCTGATGCCGCCGTGTTCCGGCTGTCAGC
GCAGGGGCGCCCGGTTCTTTTTGTCAAGACCGACCTGTCCGGTGCCCTGAATGAACTGCAGGACGAGGCA
GCGCGGCTATCGTGGCTGGCCACGACGGGCGTTCCTTGCGCAGCTGTGCTCGACGTTGTCACTGAAGCGG
GAAGGGACTGGCTGCTATTGGGCGAAGTGCCGGGGCAGGATCTCCTGTCATCTCACCTTGCTCCTGCCGA
GAAAGTATCCATCATGGCTGATGCAATGCGGCGGCTGCATACGCTTGATCCGGCTACCTGCCCATTCGAC
CACCAAGCGAAACATCGCATCGAGCGAGCACGTACTCGGATGGAAGCCGGTCTTGTCGATCAGGATGATC
TGGACGAAGAGCATCAGGGGCTCGCGCCAGCCGAACTGTTCGCCAGGCTCAAGGCGCGCATGCCCGACGG
CGAGGATCTCGTCGTGACCCATGGCGATGCCTGCTTGCCGAATATCATGGTGGAAAATGGCCGCTTTTCT
GGATTCATCGACTGTGGCCGGCTGGGTGTGGCGGACCGCTATCAGGACATAGCGTTGGCTACCCGTGATA
TTGCTGAAGAGCTTGGCGGCGAATGGGCTGACCGCTTCCTCGTGCTTTACGGTATCGCCGCTCCCGATTC
GCAGCGCATCGCCTTCTATCGCCTTCTTGACGAGTTCTTCTGAGCGGGACTCTGGGGTTCGAAATGACCG
ACCAAGCGACGCCCAACCTGCCATCACGAGATTTCGATTCCACCGCCGCCTTCTATGAAAGGTTGGGCTT
CGGAATCGTTTTCCGGGACGCCGGCTGGATGATCCTCCAGCGCGGGGATCTCATGCTGGAGTTCTTCGCC
CACCCCAACTTGTTTATTGCAGCTTATAATGGTTACAAATAAAGCAATAGCATCACAAATTTCACAAATA
AAGCATTTTTTTCACTGCATTCTAGTTGTGGTTTGTCCAAACTCATCAATGTATCTTATCATGTCTGTAT
ACCGTCGACCTCTAGCTAGAGCTTGGCGTAATCATGGTCATAGCTGTTTCCTGTGTGAAATTGTTATCCG
CTCACAATTCCACACAACATACGAGCCGGAAGCATAAAGTGTAAAGCCTGGGGTGCCTAATGAGTGAGCT
AACTCACATTAATTGCGTTGCGCTCACTGCCCGCTTTCCAGTCGGGAAACCTGTCGTGCCAGCTGCATTA
ATGAATCGGCCAACGCGCGGGGAGAGGCGGTTTGCGTATTGGGCGCTCTTCCGCTTCCTCGCTCACTGAC
TCGCTGCGCTCGGTCGTTCGGCTGCGGCGAGCGGTATCAGCTCACTCAAAGGCGGTAATACGGTTATCCA
CAGAATCAGGGGATAACGCAGGAAAGAACATGTGAGCAAAAGGCCAGCAAAAGGCCAGGAACCGTAAAAA
GGCCGCGTTGCTGGCGTTTTTCCATAGGCTCCGCCCCCCTGACGAGCATCACAAAAATCGACGCTCAAGT
CAGAGGTGGCGAAACCCGACAGGACTATAAAGATACCAGGCGTTTCCCCCTGGAAGCTCCCTCGTGCGCT
CTCCTGTTCCGACCCTGCCGCTTACCGGATACCTGTCCGCCTTTCTCCCTTCGGGAAGCGTGGCGCTTTC
TCATAGCTCACGCTGTAGGTATCTCAGTTCGGTGTAGGTCGTTCGCTCCAAGCTGGGCTGTGTGCACGAA
CCCCCCGTTCAGCCCGACCGCTGCGCCTTATCCGGTAACTATCGTCTTGAGTCCAACCCGGTAAGACACG
ACTTATCGCCACTGGCAGCAGCCACTGGTAACAGGATTAGCAGAGCGAGGTATGTAGGCGGTGCTACAGA
GTTCTTGAAGTGGTGGCCTAACTACGGCTACACTAGAAGAACAGTATTTGGTATCTGCGCTCTGCTGAAG
CCAGTTACCTTCGGAAAAAGAGTTGGTAGCTCTTGATCCGGCAAACAAACCACCGCTGGTAGCGGTTTTT
TTGTTTGCAAGCAGCAGATTACGCGCAGAAAAAAAGGATCTCAAGAAGATCCTTTGATCTTTTCTACGGG
GTCTGACGCTCAGTGGAACGAAAACTCACGTTAAGGGATTTTGGTCATGAGATTATCAAAAAGGATCTTC
ACCTAGATCCTTTTAAATTAAAAATGAAGTTTTAAATCAATCTAAAGTATATATGAGTAAACTTGGTCTG
ACAGTTACCAATGCTTAATCAGTGAGGCACCTATCTCAGCGATCTGTCTATTTCGTTCATCCATAGTTGC
CTGACTCCCCGTCGTGTAGATAACTACGATACGGGAGGGCTTACCATCTGGCCCCAGTGCTGCAATGATA
CCGCGAGACCCACGCTCACCGGCTCCAGATTTATCAGCAATAAACCAGCCAGCCGGAAGGGCCGAGCGCA
GAAGTGGTCCTGCAACTTTATCCGCCTCCATCCAGTCTATTAATTGTTGCCGGGAAGCTAGAGTAAGTAG
TTCGCCAGTTAATAGTTTGCGCAACGTTGTTGCCATTGCTACAGGCATCGTGGTGTCACGCTCGTCGTTT
GGTATGGCTTCATTCAGCTCCGGTTCCCAACGATCAAGGCGAGTTACATGATCCCCCATGTTGTGCAAAA
AAGCGGTTAGCTCCTTCGGTCCTCCGATCGTTGTCAGAAGTAAGTTGGCCGCAGTGTTATCACTCATGGT
TATGGCAGCACTGCATAATTCTCTTACTGTCATGCCATCCGTAAGATGCTTTTCTGTGACTGGTGAGTAC
TCAACCAAGTCATTCTGAGAATAGTGTATGCGGCGACCGAGTTGCTCTTGCCCGGCGTCAATACGGGATA
ATACCGCGCCACATAGCAGAACTTTAAAAGTGCTCATCATTGGAAAACGTTCTTCGGGGCGAAAACTCTC
AAGGATCTTACCGCTGTTGAGATCCAGTTCGATGTAACCCACTCGTGCACCCAACTGATCTTCAGCATCT
TTTACTTTCACCAGCGTTTCTGGGTGAGCAAAAACAGGAAGGCAAAATGCCGCAAAAAAGGGAATAAGGG
CGACACGGAAATGTTGAATACTCATACTCTTCCTTTTTCAATATTATTGAAGCATTTATCAGGGTTATTG
TCTCATGAGCGGATACATATTTGAATGTATTTAGAAAAATAAACAAATAGGGGTTCCGCGCACATTTCCC
CGAAAAGTGCCACCTGACGTC
Features (pLannotate 1.2.2; 23 found; start..end, strand, type, name):
     28..80      -  misc_feature   bom (fragment): basis of mobility region from pBR322
    235..614     +  enhancer       CMV enhancer: human cytomegalovirus immediate early enhancer
    615..818     +  promoter       CMV promoter: human cytomegalovirus (CMV) immediate early promoter
    814..847     +  LTR            5' LTR (truncated) (fragment): truncated 5' long terminal repeat (LTR) from HIV-1
    863..881     +  promoter       T7 promoter: promoter for bacteriophage T7 RNA polymerase
    904..1290    +  CDS            MS2: bacteriophage MS2 coat protein binds to a specific stem-loop structure in the viral RNA (Peabody, 1993)
   1333..1359    +  CDS            3xHA (fragment): three tandem HA epitope tags
   1378..2496    +  CDS            HNRNPM (fragment): HNRPM_HUMAN - Also known as HNRPM, NAGR1. Experimental evidence at protein level: Swiss-Prot protein existence level 1. Pre-mRNA binding protein in vivo, binds avidly to poly(G) and poly(U) RNA homopolymers in vitro. Involved in splicing. Acts as a receptor for carcinoembryonic antigen in Kupffer cells, may initiate a series of signaling events leading to tyrosine phosphorylation of proteins and induction of IL-1 alpha, IL-6, IL-10 and tumor necrosis factor alpha cytokines. From Homo sapiens (Human).
   2528..2546    -  promoter       SP6 promoter: promoter for bacteriophage SP6 RNA polymerase
   2572..2796    +  polyA_signal   bGH poly(A) signal: bovine growth hormone polyadenylation signal
   2800..2821    +  promoter       SV40 promoter (fragment): SV40 enhancer and early promoter
   2842..3270    +  rep_origin     f1 ori (sequence partly withheld): f1 bacteriophage origin of replication; arrow indicates direction of (+) strand synthesis
   3284..3613    +  promoter       SV40 promoter: SV40 enhancer and early promoter
   3680..4471    +  CDS            neo: KKA2_KLEPN - Also known as kan, nptII. Experimental evidence at protein level: Swiss-Prot protein existence level 1. Resistance to kanamycin, neomycin, paromomycin, ribostamycin, butirosin and gentamicin B. From Klebsiella pneumoniae.
   4495..4653    +  CDS            ble (fragment): BLE_KLEPN - Experimental evidence at protein level: Swiss-Prot protein existence level 1. Binding protein with a strong affinity to the bleomycin family of antibiotics. Binds to CL990; an antimitotic-antibiotic compound. From Klebsiella pneumoniae.
   4648..4769    +  polyA_signal   SV40 poly(A) signal: SV40 polyadenylation signal
   4842..4858    -  protein_bind   lac operator: The lac repressor binds to the lac operator to inhibit transcription in E. coli. This inhibition can be relieved by adding lactose or isopropyl-β-D-thiogalactopyranoside (IPTG). lac repressor encoded by lacI
   4866..4896    -  promoter       lac promoter: promoter for the E. coli lac operon
   4911..4932    -  protein_bind   CAP binding site: CAP binding activates transcription in the presence of cAMP. E. coli catabolite activator protein
   4945..5037    -  CDS            lacI (fragment): lac repressor; lacI; The lac repressor binds to the lac operator to inhibit transcription in E. coli. This inhibition can be relieved by adding lactose or isopropyl-β-D-thiogalactopyranoside (IPTG).
   5220..5805    -  rep_origin     ori: high-copy-number ColE1/pMB1/pBR322/pUC origin of replication
   5976..6836    -  CDS            AmpR: β-lactamase; bla; confers resistance to ampicillin, carbenicillin, and related antibiotics
   6837..6941    -  promoter       AmpR promoter: bla
