[The description below was written by a language model from this plasmid's Addgene catalogue record and pLannotate feature annotations shown in this document.]
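Description:
pcDNA3.1-MS2-HA-HshnRNPM_243-615_Z is a 6,972 nt mammalian expression plasmid. The catalogue lists its backbone as unknown, but the name and feature layout point to a pcDNA3.1-type vector. It is maintained in E. coli at high copy through a ColE1/pUC-type origin and selected with ampicillin via the β-lactamase gene. An f1 origin is also present. An SV40 early promoter drives a neomycin/kanamycin phosphotransferase gene ending in an SV40 polyadenylation signal, a cassette that normally allows G418 selection of stably transfected mammalian cells. Short annotated fragments (ble, lacI, a truncated HIV-1 LTR, bom) appear to be backbone remnants or annotation matches rather than functional parts.

The expression cassette uses the human CMV immediate early enhancer and promoter, followed by a T7 promoter, to drive a single fusion reading frame that ends at the bovine growth hormone polyadenylation signal. The frame encodes the bacteriophage MS2 coat protein, then an HA epitope (annotated as a fragment of a 3xHA tag), then residues 243–615 of human hnRNP M. The record notes one silent mutation in the fragment relative to transcript variant 2/isoform 2. HNRNPM is a pre-mRNA-binding protein involved in splicing.

The MS2 coat protein binds a specific RNA stem-loop, so fusions of this kind are commonly used to tether a protein or protein fragment to a reporter mRNA carrying MS2 binding sites and test its effect on that transcript. The HA tag allows detection or immunoprecipitation. The record itself states only mammalian expression of the fragment as the purpose and does not describe any particular assay. The sequence was supplied by the depositor and may be theoretical rather than fully verified.
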