Addgene plasmid #148127: pcDNA3.1-MS2-HA-HshnRNPM_243-615_Z
Purpose: Mammalian Expression of HshnRNPM_243-615
Depositing lab: Elisa Izaurralde. Depositing organization: Max Planck Institute for Developmental Biology.
Backbone
  Vector backbone: Unknown
  Vector type: Mammalian Expression
Growth in bacteria
  Bacterial resistance: Ampicillin, 100 μg/mL
  Growth temperature: 37°C
  Growth strain: DH5alpha
  Copy number: High Copy
Gene/Insert
  Gene/Insert name: HshnRNPM_243-615
  Species: H. sapiens (human)
  Mutation: one silent mutation compared to the sequence of transcript variant 2 NCBI:NM__031203.3 or isoform2 Uniprot.: P52272-2
  Entrez Gene: HNRNPM (a.k.a. CEAR, HNRNPM4, HNRPM, HNRPM4, HTGR1, NAGR1, hnRNP M)
  Cloning method: Unknown
Terms and licenses: Academic/Nonprofit Terms; Industry Terms: Not Available to Industry
Depositor comments: Plasmids from this collection were made available to the research community and donated after the lab closed. Please note that the sequence provided by the depositing laboratory may be theoretical/predicted or based on Sanger sequencing results. There may be discrepancies between sequencing results obtained by Addgene and the depositor sequence. If an Addgene verified sequence is not available, please contact before placing your order to request that our lab fully sequence the plasmid.
How to cite: pcDNA3.1-MS2-HA-HshnRNPM_243-615_Z was a gift from Elisa Izaurralde (Addgene plasmid # 148127 ; http://n2t.net/addgene:148127 ; RRID:Addgene_148127)
